Addgene plasmid #57721: Dendra2-Gamma-Tubulin-17
Purpose: Localization: Centrosomes, Excitation: 490 / 553, Emission: 507 / 573
Depositing lab: Michael Davidson. Depositing organization: Florida State University, Tallahassee. Publication: A bright and photostable photoconvertible fluorescent protein. McKinney SA, Murphy CS, Hazelwood KL, Davidson MW, Looger LL. Nat Methods. 2009 Feb . 6(2):131-3. 10.1038/nmeth.1296 PubMed 19169260.
Backbone
  Vector backbone: Dendra2
  Backbone size w/o insert (bp): 4750
  Vector type: Mammalian Expression
  Selectable markers: Neomycin (select with G418)
Growth in bacteria
  Bacterial resistance: Kanamycin, 50 μg/mL
  Growth temperature: 37°C
  Growth strain: DH5alpha
  Copy number: High Copy
Gene/Insert
  Gene/Insert name: Gamma-Tubulin (alt name: NM_001070.4)
  Species: H. sapiens (human)
  Entrez Gene: TUBG1 (a.k.a. CDCBM4, GCP-1, TUBG, TUBGCP1)
  Promoter: CMV
  Tag / fusion protein: Dendra2
  Cloning method: Unknown
  Sequencing primers: 5′ CMV-F; 3′ SV40pA-R
Terms and licenses: Academic/Nonprofit Terms; Industry Terms
Depositor comments: . Excitation = 490 / 553; Emission = 507 / 573
How to cite: Dendra2-Gamma-Tubulin-17 was a gift from Michael Davidson (Addgene plasmid # 57721 ; http://n2t.net/addgene:57721 ; RRID:Addgene_57721)
