[The description below was written by a language model from this plasmid's Addgene catalogue record and pLannotate feature annotations shown in this document.]
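Description:
Dendra2-Gamma-Tubulin-17 is a mammalian expression plasmid of about 6.0 kb that produces human gamma-tubulin (TUBG1) fused to the photoconvertible fluorescent protein Dendra2. It is built on a Dendra2 backbone with the layout typical of N1-style fluorescent protein vectors. A high-copy ColE1/pUC origin supports propagation in E. coli, and an f1 origin is also present. A single NeoR/KanR (Tn5 aminoglycoside phosphotransferase) cassette has tandem promoters. The bacterial bla promoter gives kanamycin resistance in bacteria, while the SV40 enhancer/early promoter, together with an HSV TK polyadenylation signal, allows G418 selection of stably transfected mammalian cells. The short ble, large T antigen and bGH poly(A) annotations are only fragments and probably reflect partial sequence matches rather than functional elements.

The expression unit is driven by the human cytomegalovirus immediate early enhancer and promoter. The feature table places the TUBG1 coding sequence first, followed by a residual multiple cloning site segment that appears to serve as the linker, then mammalian codon-optimized Dendra2, so the fluorescent protein sits at the C-terminus of gamma-tubulin. An SV40 polyadenylation signal terminates the transcript. The cloning method is not recorded.

Gamma-tubulin is a pericentriolar matrix component found at microtubule organizing centres, so the fusion serves as a centrosome and spindle pole marker for live-cell imaging. Dendra2 is a monomeric protein that switches from green to red, with recorded excitation/emission peaks of 490/507 nm before conversion and 553/573 nm after. This allows a selected pool of labelled protein to be photoconverted and tracked over time.
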