Features (pLannotate 1.2.2; 16 found; start..end, strand, type, name):
      1..304     +  enhancer       CMV enhancer: human cytomegalovirus immediate early enhancer
    305..508     +  promoter       CMV promoter: human cytomegalovirus (CMV) immediate early promoter
    543..1895    +  CDS            TUBG1: TBG1_HUMAN - Also known as TUBG. Experimental evidence at protein level: Swiss-Prot protein existence level 1. Tubulin is the major constituent of microtubules. The gamma chain is found at microtubule organizing centers (MTOC) such as the spindle poles or the centrosome. Pericentriolar matrix component that regulates alpha/beta chain minus-end nucleation, centrosome duplication and spindle formation. From Homo sapiens (Human).
   1896..1933    +  misc_feature   MCS (fragment): multiple cloning site
   1947..2639    +  CDS            Dendra2: monomeric photoswitchable green-to-red fluorescent protein from Dendronephthya mammalian codon-optimized
   2655..2738    +  CDS            large T antigen (fragment): large T antigen from SV40 (simian virus 40)
   2761..2882    +  polyA_signal   SV40 poly(A) signal: SV40 polyadenylation signal
   2916..3344    -  rep_origin     f1 ori (sequence partly withheld): f1 bacteriophage origin of replication; arrow indicates direction of (+) strand synthesis
   3371..3475    +  promoter       AmpR promoter: bla
   3477..3834    +  promoter       SV40 promoter: SV40 enhancer and early promoter
   3869..4663    +  CDS            NeoR/KanR: aminoglycoside phosphotransferase from Tn5; aph(3')-II (or nptII); confers resistance to neomycin, kanamycin, and G418 (Geneticin®)
   4684..4836    +  CDS            ble (fragment): BLE_KLEPN - Experimental evidence at protein level: Swiss-Prot protein existence level 1. Binding protein with a strong affinity to the bleomycin family of antibiotics. Binds to CL990; an antimitotic-antibiotic compound. From Klebsiella pneumoniae.
   4895..4942    +  polyA_signal   HSV TK poly(A) signal: herpes simplex virus thymidine kinase polyadenylation signal (Cole and Stacy, 1985)
   5033..5049    -  polyA_signal   bGH poly(A) signal (fragment): bovine growth hormone polyadenylation signal
   5271..5859    +  rep_origin     ori: high-copy-number ColE1/pMB1/pBR322/pUC origin of replication
   5974..6033    +  enhancer       CMV enhancer (fragment): human cytomegalovirus immediate early enhancer
>Addgene plasmid #57721 | Dendra2-Gamma-Tubulin-17 | addgene full sequence | sequence record 181719 | Addgene NGS Result
CGTTACATAACTTACGGTAAATGGCCCGCCTGGCTGACCGCCCAACGACCCCCGCCCATTGACGTCAATA
ATGACGTATGTTCCCATAGTAACGCCAATAGGGACTTTCCATTGACGTCAATGGGTGGAGTATTTACGGT
AAACTGCCCACTTGGCAGTACATCAAGTGTATCATATGCCAAGTACGCCCCCTATTGACGTCAATGACGG
TAAATGGCCCGCCTGGCATTATGCCCAGTACATGACCTTATGGGACTTTCCTACTTGGCAGTACATCTAC
GTATTAGTCATCGCTATTACCATGGTGATGCGGTTTTGGCAGTACATCAATGGGCGTGGATAGCGGTTTG
ACTCACGGGGATTTCCAAGTCTCCACCCCATTGACGTCAATGGGAGTTTGTTTTGGCACCAAAATCAACG
GGACTTTCCAAAATGTCGTAACAACTCCGCCCCATTGACGCAAATGGGCGGTAGGCGTGTACGGTGGGAG
GTCTATATAAGCAGAGCTGGTTTAGTGAACCGTCAGATCCGCTAGCGCCACCATGCCGAGGGAAATCATC
ACCCTACAGTTGGGCCAGTGCGGCAATCAGATTGGGTTCGAGTTCTGGAAACAGCTGTGCGCCGAGCATG
GTATCAGCCCCGAGGGCATCGTGGAGGAGTTCGCCACCGAGGGCACTGACCACAAGGACGTCTTTTTCTA
CCAGGCAGACGATGAGCACTACATCCCCCGGGCCGTGCTGCTGGACTTGGAACCCCGGGTGATCCACTCC
ATCCTCAACTCCCCCTATGCCAAGCTCTACAACCCAGAGAACATCTACCTGTCGGAACATGGAGGAGGAG
CTGGCAACAACTGGGCCAGCGGATTCTCCCAGGGAGAAAAGATCCATGAGGACATTTTTGACATCATAGA
CCGGGAGGCAGATGGTAGTGACAGTCTAGAGGGCTTTGTGCTGTGTCACTCCATTGCTGGGGGGACAGGC
TCTGGACTGGGTTCCTACCTCTTAGAACGGCTGAATGACAGGTATCCTAAGAAGCTGGTGCAGACATACT
CAGTGTTTCCCAACCAGGACGAGATGAGCGATGTGGTGGTCCAGCCTTACAATTCACTCCTCACACTCAA
GAGGCTGACGCAGAATGCAGACTGTGTGGTGGTGCTGGACAACACAGCCCTGAACCGGATTGCCACAGAC
CGCCTGCACATCCAGAACCCATCCTTCTCCCAGATCAACCAGCTGGTGTCTACCATCATGTCAGCCAGCA
CCACCACCCTGCGCTACCCTGGCTACATGAACAATGACCTCATCGGCCTCATCGCCTCGCTCATTCCCAC
CCCACGGCTCCACTTCCTCATGACCGGCTACACCCCTCTCACTACGGACCAGTCAGTGGCCAGCGTGAGG
AAGACCACGGTCCTGGATGTCATGAGGCGGCTGCTGCAGCCCAAGAACGTGATGGTGTCCACAGGCCGAG
ACCGCCAGACCAACCACTGCTACATCGCCATCCTCAACATCATCCAGGGAGAGGTGGACCCCACCCAGGT
CCACAAGAGCTTGCAGAGGATCCGGGAACGCAAGTTGGCCAACTTCATCCCGTGGGGCCCCGCCAGCATC
CAGGTGGCCCTGTCGAGGAAGTCTCCCTACCTGCCCTCGGCCCACCGGGTCAGCGGGCTCATGATGGCCA
ACCACACCAGCATCTCCTCGCTCTTCGAGAGAACCTGTCGCCAGTATGACAAGCTGCGTAAGCGGGAGGC
CTTCCTGGAGCAGTTCCGCAAGGAGGACATGTTCAAGGACAACTTTGATGAGATGGACACATCCAGGGAG
ATTGTGCAGCAGCTCATCGATGAGTACCATGCGGCCACACGGCCAGACTACATCTCCTGGGGCACTCAGG
AGCAGCGAATTCTGCAGTCGACGGTACCGCGGGCCCGGGATCCACCGGTCGCCACCATGAACACCCCGGG
AATTAACCTGATCAAGGAGGACATGCGCGTGAAGGTGCACATGGAGGGCAACGTGAACGGCCACGCCTTC
GTGATCGAGGGCGAGGGCAAGGGCAAGCCCTACGAGGGCACCCAGACCGCCAACCTGACCGTGAAGGAGG
GCGCCCCCCTGCCCTTCAGCTACGACATCCTGACCACCGCCGTGCACTACGGCAACCGGGTGTTCACCAA
GTACCCCGAGGACATCCCCGACTACTTCAAGCAGAGCTTCCCCGAGGGCTACAGCTGGGAGCGCACCATG
ACCTTCGAGGACAAGGGCATCTGCACCATCCGCAGCGACATCAGCCTGGAGGGCGACTGCTTCTTCCAGA
ACGTGCGCTTCAAGGGCACCAACTTCCCCCCCAACGGCCCCGTGATGCAGAAGAAGACCCTGAAGTGGGA
GCCCAGCACCGAGAAGCTGCACGTGCGCGACGGCCTGCTGGTGGGCAACATCAACATGGCCCTGCTGCTG
GAGGGCGGCGGCCACTACCTGTGCGACTTCAAGACCACCTACAAGGCCAAGAAGGTGGTGCAGCTGCCCG
ACGCCCACTTCGTGGACCACCGCATCGAGATCCTGGGCAACGACAGCGACTACAACAAGGTGAAGCTGTA
CGAGCACGCCGTGGCCCGCTACAGCCCCCTGCCCAGCCAGGTGTGGTAAGCGGCCGCGACTCTAGATCAT
AATCAGCCATACCACATTTGTAGAGGTTTTACTTGCTTTAAAAAACCTCCCACACCTCCCCCTGAACCTG
AAACATAAAATGAATGCAATTGTTGTTGTTAACTTGTTTATTGCAGCTTATAATGGTTACAAATAAAGCA
ATAGCATCACAAATTTCACAAATAAAGCATTTTTTTCACTGCATTCTAGTTGTGGTTTGTCCAAACTCAT
CAATGTATCTTAAGGCGTAAATTGTAAGCGTTAATATTTTGTTAAAATTCGCGTTAAATTTTTGTTAAAT
CAGCTCATTTTTTAACCAATAGGCCGAAATCGGCAAAATCCCTTATAAATCAAAAGAATAGACCGAGATA
GGGT
[37 nt withheld, positions 3015-3051]
AAAGAACGTGGACTCCAACGTCAAAGG
[49 nt withheld, positions 3079-3127]
T
[91 nt withheld, positions 3129-3219]
G
[124 nt withheld, positions 3221-3344]
CAGGTGGCACTTTTCGGGGAAATGTGCGCGGAACCCCTATTTGTTTATTTTTCTAAATACATTCAAATAT
GTATCCGCTCATGAGACAATAACCCTGATAAATGCTTCAATAATATTGAAAAAGGAAGAGTCCTGAGGCG
GAAAGAACCAGCTGTGGAATGTGTGTCAGTTAGGGTGTGGAAAGTCCCCAGGCTCCCCAGCAGGCAGAAG
TATGCAAAGCATGCATCTCAATTAGTCAGCAACCAGGTGTGGAAAGTCCCCAGGCTCCCCAGCAGGCAGA
AGTATGCAAAGCATGCATCTCAATTAGTCAGCAACCATAGTCCCGCCCCTAACTCCGCCCATCCCGCCCC
TAACTCCGCCCAGTTCCGCCCATTCTCCGCCCCATGGCTGACTAATTTTTTTTATTTATGCAGAGGCCGA
GGCCGCCTCGGCCTCTGAGCTATTCCAGAAGTAGTGAGGAGGCTTTTTTGGAGGCCTAGGCTTTTGCAAA
GATCGATCAAGAGACAGGATGAGGATCGTTTCGCATGATTGAACAAGATGGATTGCACGCAGGTTCTCCG
GCCGCTTGGGTGGAGAGGCTATTCGGCTATGACTGGGCACAACAGACAATCGGCTGCTCTGATGCCGCCG
TGTTCCGGCTGTCAGCGCAGGGGCGCCCGGTTCTTTTTGTCAAGACCGACCTGTCCGGTGCCCTGAATGA
ACTGCAAGACGAGGCAGCGCGGCTATCGTGGCTGGCCACGACGGGCGTTCCTTGCGCAGCTGTGCTCGAC
GTTGTCACTGAAGCGGGAAGGGACTGGCTGCTATTGGGCGAAGTGCCGGGGCAGGATCTCCTGTCATCTC
ACCTTGCTCCTGCCGAGAAAGTATCCATCATGGCTGATGCAATGCGGCGGCTGCATACGCTTGATCCGGC
TACCTGCCCATTCGACCACCAAGCGAAACATCGCATCGAGCGAGCACGTACTCGGATGGAAGCCGGTCTT
GTCGATCAGGATGATCTGGACGAAGAGCATCAGGGGCTCGCGCCAGCCGAACTGTTCGCCAGGCTCAAGG
CGAGCATGCCCGACGGCGAGGATCTCGTCGTGACCCATGGCGATGCCTGCTTGCCGAATATCATGGTGGA
AAATGGCCGCTTTTCTGGATTCATCGACTGTGGCCGGCTGGGTGTGGCGGACCGCTATCAGGACATAGCG
TTGGCTACCCGTGATATTGCTGAAGAGCTTGGCGGCGAATGGGCTGACCGCTTCCTCGTGCTTTACGGTA
TCGCCGCTCCCGATTCGCAGCGCATCGCCTTCTATCGCCTTCTTGACGAGTTCTTCTGAGCGGGACTCTG
GGGTTCGAAATGACCGACCAAGCGACGCCCAACCTGCCATCACGAGATTTCGATTCCACCGCCGCCTTCT
ATGAAAGGTTGGGCTTCGGAATCGTTTTCCGGGACGCCGGCTGGATGATCCTCCAGCGCGGGGATCTCAT
GCTGGAGTTCTTCGCCCACCCTAGGGGGAGGCTAACTGAAACACGGAAGGAGACAATACCGGAAGGAACC
CGCGCTATGACGGCAATAAAAAGACAGAATAAAACGCACGGTGTTGGGTCGTTTGTTCATAAACGCGGGG
TTCGGTCCCAGGGCTGGCACTCTGTCGATACCCCACCGAGACCCCATTGGGGCCAATACGCCCGCGTTTC
TTCCTTTTCCCCACCCCACCCCCCAAGTTCGGGTGAAGGCCCAGGGCTCGCAGCCAACGTCGGGGCGGCA
GGCCCTGCCATAGCCTCAGGTTACTCATATATACTTTAGATTGATTTAAAACTTCATTTTTAATTTAAAA
GGATCTAGGTGAAGATCCTTTTTGATAATCTCATGACCAAAATCCCTTAACGTGAGTTTTCGTTCCACTG
AGCGTCAGACCCCGTAGAAAAGATCAAAGGATCTTCTTGAGATCCTTTTTTTCTGCGCGTAATCTGCTGC
TTGCAAACAAAAAAACCACCGCTACCAGCGGTGGTTTGTTTGCCGGATCAAGAGCTACCAACTCTTTTTC
CGAAGGTAACTGGCTTCAGCAGAGCGCAGATACCAAATACTGTTCTTCTAGTGTAGCCGTAGTTAGGCCA
CCACTTCAAGAACTCTGTAGCACCGCCTACATACCTCGCTCTGCTAATCCTGTTACCAGTGGCTGCTGCC
AGTGGCGATAAGTCGTGTCTTACCGGGTTGGACTCAAGACGATAGTTACCGGATAAGGCGCAGCGGTCGG
GCTGAACGGGGGGTTCGTGCACACAGCCCAGCTTGGAGCGAACGACCTACACCGAACTGAGATACCTACA
GCGTGAGCTATGAGAAAGCGCCACGCTTCCCGAAGGGAGAAAGGCGGACAGGTATCCGGTAAGCGGCAGG
GTCGGAACAGGAGAGCGCACGAGGGAGCTTCCAGGGGGAAACGCCTGGTATCTTTATAGTCCTGTCGGGT
TTCGCCACCTCTGACTTGAGCGTCGATTTTTGTGATGCTCGTCAGGGGGGCGGAGCCTATGGAAAAACGC
CAGCAACGCGGCCTTTTTACGGTTCCTGGCCTTTTGCTGGCCTTTTGCTCACATGTTCTTTCCTGCGTTA
TCCCCTGATTCTGTGGATAACCGTATTACCGCCATGCATTAGTTATTAATAGTAATCAATTACGGGGTCA
TTAGTTCATAGCCCATATATGGAGTTCCG
