>Addgene plasmid #57721 | Dendra2-Gamma-Tubulin-17 | depositor partial sequence | sequence record 88875 | insert sequence
GACGTCAGATCCGCTAGCGCCACCATGCCGAGGGAAATCATCACCCTACAGTTGGGCCAGTGCGGCAATC
AGATTGGGTTCGAGTTCTGGAAACAGCTGTGCGCCGAGCATGGTATCAGCCCCGAGGGCATCGTGGAGGA
GTTCGCCACCGAGGGCACTGACCACAAGGACGTCTTTTTCTACCAGGCAGACGATGAGCACTACATCCCC
CGGGCCGTGCTGCTGGACTTGGAACCCCGGGTGATCCACTCCATCCTCAACTCCCCCTATGCCAAGCTCT
ACAACCCAGAGAACATCTACCTGTCGGAACATGGAGGAGGAGCTGGCAACAACTGGGCCAGCGGATTCTC
CCAGGGAGAAAAGATCCATGAGGACATTTTTGACATCATAGACCGGGAGGCAGATGGTAGTGACAGTCTA
GAGGGCTTTGTGCTGTGTCACTCCATTGCTGGGGGGACAGGCTCTGGACTGGGTTCCTACCTCTTAGAAC
GGCTGAATGACAGGTATCCTAAGAAGCTGGTGCAGACATACTCAGTGTTTCCCAACCAGGACGAGATGAG
CGATGTGGTGGTCCAGCCTTACAATTCACTCCTCACACTCAAGAGGCTGACGCAGAATGCAGACTGTGTG
GTGGTGCTGGACAACACAGCCCTGAACCGGATTGCCACAGACCGCCTGCACATCCAGAACCCATCCTTCT
CCCAGATCAACCAGCTGGTGTCTACCATCATGTCAGCCAGCACCACCACCCTGCGCTACCCTGGCTACAT
GAACAATGACCTCATCGGCCTCATCGCCTCGCTCATTCCCACCCCACGGCTCCACTTCCTCATGACCGGC
TACACCCCTCTCACTACGGACCAGTCAGTGGCCAGCGTGAGGAAGACCACGGTCCTGGATGTCATGAGGC
GGCTGCTGCAGCCCAAGAACGTGATGGTGTCCACAGGCCGAGACCGCCAGACCAACCACTGCTACATCGC
CATCCTCAACATCATCCAGGGAGAGGTGGACCCCACCCAGGTCCACAAGAGCTTGCAGAGGATCCGGGAA
CGCAAGTTGGCCAACTTCATCCCGTGGGGCCCCGCCAGCATCCAGGTGGCCCTGTCGAGGAAGTCTCCCT
ACCTGCCCTCGGCCCACCGGGTCAGCGGGCTCATGATGGCCAACCACACCAGCATCTCCTCGCTCTTCGA
GAGAACCTGTCGCCAGTATGACAAGCTGCGTAAGCGGGAGGCCTTCCTGGAGCAGTTCCGCAAGGAGGAC
ATGTTCAAGGACAACTTTGATGAGATGGACACATCCAGGGAGATTGTGCAGCAGCTCATCGATGAGTACC
ATGCGGCCACACGGCCAGACTACATCTCCTGGGGCACTCAGGAGCAGCGAATTCTGCAGTCGACGGTACC
GCGGGCCCGGGATCCACCGGTCGCCACCATGAACACCCCGGGAATTAACCTGATCAAGGAGGACATGCGC
GTGAAGGTGCACATGGAGGGCAACGTGAACGGCCACGCCTTCGTGATCGAGGGCGAGGGCAAGGGCAAGC
CCTACGAGGGCACCCAGACCGCCAACCTGACCGTGAAGGAGGGCGCCCCCCTGCCCTTCAGCTACGACAT
CCTGACCACCGCCGTGCACTACGGCAACCGGGTGTTCACCAAGTACCCCGAGGACATCCCCGACTACTTC
AAGCAGAGCTTCCCCGAGGGCTACAGCTGGGAGCGCACCATGACCTTCGAGGACAAGGGCATCTGCACCA
TCCGCAGCGACATCAGCCTGGAGGGCGACTGCTTCTTCCAGAACGTGCGCTTCAAGGGCACCAACTTCCC
CCCCAACGGCCCCGTGATGCAGAAGAAGACCCTGAAGTGGGAGCCCAGCACCGAGAAGCTGCACGTGCGC
GACGGCCTGCTGGTGGGCAACATCAACATGGCCCTGCTGCTGGAGGGCGGCGGCCACTACCTGTGCGACT
TCAAGACCACCTACAAGGCCAAGAAGGTGGTGCAGCTGCCCGACGCCCACTTCGTGGACCACCGCATCGA
GATCCTGGGCAACGACAGCGACTACAACAAGGTGAAGCTGTACGAGCACGCCGTGGCCCGCTACAGCCCC
CTGCCCAGCCAGGTGTGGTAAGCGGCCGCGACTCTAGATCATAATCAGCCATACCACATGAGAA
